>Addgene plasmid #26570 | Cav2.2e[Δa10, Δ18a, Δ24a, 31a, 37b, 46] | depositor partial sequence | sequence record 12587 | Author sequence
CGGCACGAGCGGCTAGGTTAGGAGCCCCTGGCGCGCCGCGCCCTCGGTGCCGGGCCGCGGAGCCGGGGAT
GCGCGCGGCGCCCCGGGAGTCATGGTCCGCTTCGGGGACGAGCTAGGCGGCCGCTATGGGGGCACCGGCG
GCGGGGAGCGGGCTCGGGGCGGCGGGGCCGGCGGGGCCGGTGGCCCGGGCCAGGGGGGTCTGCCGCCGGG
CCAGCGGGTCCTGTACAAGCAGTCCATTGCGCAACGCGCACGGACCATGGCCCTGTACAACCCCATCCCA
GTCAAGCAGAACTGCTTCACCGTCAACCGCTCGCTCTTCGTCTTCAGCGAGGACAACGTCGTCCGCAAAT
ATGCTAAGCGCATCACCGAATGGCCGCCCTTCGAATATATGATCCTGGCCACCATCATCGCCAACTGTAT
TGTCCTGGCCCTGGAGCAGCACCTCCCTGATGGGGACAAGACTCCCATGTCTGAACGACTGGATGACACG
GAACCTTACTTCATCGGCATCTTTTGCTTCGAGGCGGGCATCAAGATCATAGCTCTGGGCTTCGTGTTCC
ACAAAGGCTCCTACCTCCGGAATGGCTGGAACGTCATGGACTTCGTGGTGGTCCTCACAGGGATTCTTGC
CACAGCTGGAACTGACTTTGATCTGCGCACCCTGAGGGCTGTGCGTGTGCTTAGGCCCCTGAAGTTGGTG
TCTGGAATTCCAAGCTTGCAGGTGGTGCTCAAGTCCATCATGAAGGCCATGGTCCCGCTGCTGCAGATCG
GGCTGCTGCTCTTCTTCGCCATCCTCATGTTCGCTATCATCGGCCTCGAGTTCTATATGGGCAAATTCCA
TAAGGCCTGCTTCCCCAACAGCACAGATGCAGAGCCTGTGGGTGACTTTCCTTGTGGCAAGGAGGCCCCT
GCTCGTCTGTGTGACAGTGACACCGAATGCCGGGAGTACTGGCCAGGACCCAACTTTGGCATCACCAATT
TTGACAACATCCTGTTTGCCATCTTGACCGTGTTCCAGTGTATCACCATGGAGGGCTGGACTGACATCCT
CTACAATACAAATGATGCGGCCGGCAACACGTGGAACTGGTTGTACTTCATCCCCCTCATCATCATTGGC
TCCTTCTTCATGCTCAACCTGGTGCTCGGTGTGCTTTCAGGAGAGTTTGCCAAAGAGCGGGAGCGAGTCG
AGAACCGCCGTGCCTTCCTGAAGCTCCGCAGGCAGCAGCAGATTGAGCGAGAACTGAATGGGTACTTGGA
GTGGATCTTCAAGGCGGAGGAAGTCATGTTGGCAGAGGAGGACAAGAACGCAGAAGAGAAGTCCCCTTTG
GATGTGTTGAAGAGAGCTGCTACCAAGAAGAGCCGAAATGACCTCATCCATGCAGAAGAGGGGGAGGACC
GGTTTGTAGACCTCTGTGCTGCTGGGTCTCCCTTTGCTCGTGCCAGCCTCAAGAGTGGGAAGACAGAGAG
CTCATCGTACTTCCGGAGGAAGGAGAAGATGTTCCGGTTCCTTATCCGTCGTATGGTGAAAGCACAGAGC
TTCTACTGGGTGGTACTGTGCGTGGTGGCCCTGAACACGTTGTGTGTGGCCATGGTACACTATAATCAGC
CTCAGCGGCTTACCACTGCACTGTACTTTGCAGAGTTTGTTTTCCTGGGTCTCTTCCTCACAGAGATGTC
CCTGAAGATGTACGGTCTAGGGCCCAGAAGCTACTTCCGGTCTTCCTTCAACTGCTTTGACTTTGGGGTG
ATTGTGGGGAGTATCTTTGAAGTAGTCTGGGCTGCCATCAAGCCAGGAACCTCCTTCGGAATCAGTGTGC
TGCGGGCTCTCCGACTGCTGAGGATTTTCAAAGTCACCAAGTATTGGAACTCCCTGAGGAACCTGGTTGT
TTCCCTCCTCAACTCCATGAAGTCCATCATCAGCCTTCTCTTCCTGCTTTTCCTTTTCATTGTGGTCTTC
GCTCTGTTGGGGATGCAGCTGTTTGGGGGACAGTTCAACTTTCAAGATGAGACTCCAACCACCAATTTTG
ATACCTTCCCAGCTGCCATCCTCACTGTGTTTCAGATTCTGACAGGAGAGGACTGGAATGCAGTCATGTA
TCATGGGATTGAGTCACAAGGAGGAGTCAGCAAAGGCATGTTTTCATCCTTTTACTTCATCGTCCTGACA
CTGTTTGGAAACTACACCCTGTTGAACGTTTTCTTGGCCATTGCTGTGGACAACCTTGCCAATGCCCAGG
AGTTGACCAAGGATGAAGAGGAGATGGAAGAGGCAGCCAATCAGAAGCTTGCTCTTCAGAAGGCCAAAGA
AGTAGCTGAAGTCAGCCCCATGTCTGCTGCCAACATCTCCATTGCTGCCAGGCAGCAGAACTCGGCCAAG
GCGCGCTCAGTATGGGAGCAGCGGGCCAGTCAGCTAAGGCTCCAGAACCTGCGTGCCAGCTGTGAGGCAC
TGTACAGTGAGATGGACCCGGAGGAGCGCCTGCGTTATGCCAGCACGCGCCACGTGAGGCCAGACATGAA
GACACACATGGACCGACCCCTAGTGGTGGAACCTGGTCGGGATGGCCTGCGGGGACCCGCCGGGAACAAG
TCAAAGCCTGAGGGCACGGAGGCCACCGAAGGTGCGGATCCACCACGCCGACACCACCGGCATCGTGATA
GGGACAAGACCTCAGCCTCAACCCCTGCTGGAGGCGAACAGGACAGGACAGACTGCCCAAAGGCCGAAAG
CACCGAGACCGGGGCCCGGGAGGAACGTGCGCGCCCTCGTCGAAGTCACAGCAAGGAGGCTCCAGGGGCT
GACACACAAGTGCGTTGTGAGCGCAGTAGACGTCACCACCGGCGCGGATCCCCGGAGGAGGCCACTGAAC
GGGAACCTCGGCGCCACCGTGCCCACCGGCACGCACAGGACTCAAGCAAGGAAGGCAAGGAGGGCACTGC
ACCGGTGCTTGTACCCAAGGGCGAGCGTCGCGCAAGACATCGAGGCCCGCGTACGGGCCCCCGTGAGACA
GAGAACAGTGAGGAGCCCACACGCAGGCACCGTGCAAAGCATAAGGTGCCACCAACACTTGAGCCCCCAG
AGAGGGAGGTTGCAGAGAAGGAGAGCAACGTGGTGGAAGGGGATAAGGAAACTCGAAATCACCAGCCCAA
GGAACCTCGCTGTGACCTGGAGGCCATTGCGGTTACAGGCGTGGGCTCTCTGCACATGCTGCCCAGCACC
TGTCTCCAGAAAGTGGACGAACAGCCAGAGGATGCAGACAACCAGCGTAATGTCACCCGGATGGGCAGTC
AGCCCTCAGACCCCAGCACCACTGTGCATGTCCCAGTGACACTGACAGGCCCTCCCGGGGAGGCCACTGT
AGTTCCCAGTGCTAACACGGACCTGGAAGGCCAAGCGGAGGGCAAGAAGGAGGCAGAGGCTGACGATGTG
CTGAGAAGAGGCCCCAGGCCCATCGTTCCCTACAGTTCCATGTTCTGCCTCAGCCCCACCAACCTACTCC
GTCGCTTCTGCCATTACATTGTGACCATGCGGTACTTTGAGATGGTGATTCTTGTGGTCATCGCCTTGAG
CAGCATTGCCCTGGCTGCTGAGGATCCCGTGCGGACCGACTCATTCCGGAACAATGCTCTGAAGTACATG
GACTACATCTTTACAGGAGTCTTCACCTTTGAGATGGTCATAAAGATGATAGACTTGGGCCTGCTGCTGC
ACCCTGGGGCCTACTTCCGGGACCTGTGGAACATTCTGGACTTCATTGTTGTCAGTGGAGCCCTGGTGGC
ATTTGCATTCTCAGGATCCAAAGGGAAAGACATCAATACCATCAAGTCTCTGAGAGTCCTGCGAGTCCTG
CGGCCCCTCAAGACCATCAAGCGGCTGCCTAAACTCAAGGCTGTGTTTGACTGTGTGGTGAACTCTCTGA
AGAATGTCTTGAACATCCTGATCGTCTACATGCTCTTCATGTTTATATTTGCCGTCATCGCCGTCCAACT
CTTCAAAGGGAAGTTCTTTTACTGCACTGATGAGTCCAAGGAGCTGGAGCGGGACTGCAGGGGTCAGTAT
TTGGATTATGAGAAGGAAGAGGTAGAAGCCCAGCCAAGGCAGTGGAAGAAATATGACTTCCACTATGACA
ATGTGCTCTGGGCCTTGCTGACTCTGTTTACGGTGTCCACAGGAGAGGGGTGGCCCATGGTGCTGAAACA
CTCTGTGGACGCCACCTATGAGGAGCAGGGGCCAAGCCCCGGGTTTCGGATGGAGCTTTCCATCTTCTAT
GTGGTCTACTTTGTGGTCTTCCCTTTTTTCTTTGTCAACATCTTTGTGGCCTTGATCATCATCACCTTCC
AGGAGCAGGGGGACAAGGTGATGTCTGAGTGCAGTCTGGAAAAGAATGAGAGGGCTTGCATTGACTTTGC
CATCAGCGCCAAACCCCTGACACGGTACATGCCTCAGAACAAGCAGTCGTTCCAGTATAAGACATGGACA
TTTGTGGTCTCTCCACCCTTTGAGTACTTCATTATGGCCATGATAGCCCTCAACACAGTGGTGCTGATGA
TGAAGTTCTACGATGCCCCTTATGAGTACGAGCTGATGCTGAAGTGCTTGAACATCGTCTTCACATCCAT
GTTCTCTCTGGAGTGCATCCTGAAGATCATCGCCTTCGGGGTGTTGAACTACTTCAGAGATGCCTGGAAC
GTCTTTGACTTTGTCACTGTTTTGGGAAGTATTACTGATATTTTAGTAACGGAGATTGCGGAAACGAACA
ACTTCATCAACTTGAGCTTCCTTCGCCTCTTCCGGGCAGCACGGCTGATCAAGCTGCTTCGCCAGGGCTA
CACCATCCGCATCTTGTTATGGACCTTTGTCCAGTCCTTTAAGGCGCTGCCCTACGTGTGCCTCCTCATT
GCCATGCTGTTCTTCATCTACGCCATCATCGGCATGCAGGTTTTTGGAAACATTGCCCTTGATGATGGCA
CCAGCATCAACCGACACAACAACTTCCGGACATTTCTGCAAGCCTTAATGCTGTTGTTCAGGAGTGCCAC
TGGGGAGGCCTGGCACGAAATCATGCTGTCTTGCCTGGGCAACCGGGCCTGCGACCCACATGCCAACGCC
AGCGAATGCGGGAGCGACTTTGCCTATTTTTATTTTGTCTCCTTCATCTTCCTCTGTTCCTTTCTGATGC
TGAACCTCTTTGTTGCTGTGATCATGGACAATTTCGAATACCTCACGCGGGATTCTTCCATCCTAGGGCC
GCACCACCTCGATGAATTCATTCGCGTCTGGGCTGAATACGACCCAGCTGCGTGTGGGCGCATCAGTTAC
AATGACATGTTTGAGATGCTGAAACACATGTCCCCACCTCTGGGTTTGGGGAAGAAATGCCCGGCTCGAG
TTGCATACAAGCGCCTGGTTCGAATGAACATGCCCATATCCAATGAGGACATGACGGTACACTTTACATC
CACACTGATGGCCCTCATCCGGACGGCACTGGAGATCAAGCTTGCCCCAGCGGGGACAAAACAGCACCAA
TGTGATGCTGAGCTGAGGAAGGAGATCTCTTCTGTGTGGGCTAATCTGCCCCAGAAGACTCTGGACTTAC
TGGTGCCACCCCACAAACCTGACGAGATGACAGTGGGGAAGGTCTATGCGGCTCTCATGATATTTGACTT
CTACAAACAGAACAAAACCACCAGAGATCAGACTCACCAAGCTCCTGGAGGCCTGTCCCAGATGGGTCCT
GTTTCCCTGTTCCATCCTCTGAAGGCCACCCTGGAGCAGACACAGCCCGCTGTGCTCCGAGGAGCTCGGG
TTTTCCTTCGACAAAAGAGTGCAACTTCCCTCAGCAATGGGGGCGCCATACAAACCCAGGAAAGTGGCAT
CAAGGAGTCCCTGTCCTGGGGCACGCAGAGGACCCAGGACGTACTTTATGAGGCCAGAGCACCTCTAGAA
CGTGGCCATTCTGCAGAGATCCCTGTGGGGCAGCCAGGAGCACTGGCTGTAGATGTCCAGATGCAGAACA
TGACATTGAGAGGACCGGATGGGGAGCCCCAGCCTGGCCTGGAGAGCCAAGGCCGAGCGGCCTCTATGCC
ACGCCTGGCGGCAGAAACACAGCCGGCCCCTAATGCCAGCCCCATGAAGCGCTCCATCTCCACACTGGCT
CCACGCCCGCATGGGACTCAGCTTTGCAACACAGTCCTGGACCGGCCACCTCCTAGCCAGGTGTCCCATC
ACCACCACCACCGCTGCCACCGGCGCAGGGACAAGAAGCAGAGGTCCCTGGAAAAGGGGCCCAGCCTGTC
TGTTGACACAGAAGGTGCACCAAGTACTGCTGCAGGATCTGGCCTGCCCCATGGAGAAGGGTCCACAGGC
TGCCGGCGGGAGCGTAAGCAAGAGCGAGGCCGGTCCCAGGAGCGGAGGCAGCCCTCCTCCTCTTCTTCAG
AGAAGCAGCGCTTCTATTCCTGTGACCGCTTTGGGAGCCGGGAGCCCCCACAACCTAAGCCCTCCCTCAG
TAGCCACCCCATATCGCCAACAGCGGCACTAGAGCCAGGACCCCACCCGCAGGGCAGTGGTTCCGTTAAT
GGGAGCCCCTTGATGTCAACATCTGGTGCTAGCACGCCGGGCCGAGGTGGGCGGAGGCAGCTCCCCCAGA
CTCCCCTGACCCCACGCCCCAGCATCACCTACAAGACGGCCAATTCCTCGCCTGTCCACTTTGCTGAGGG
TCAGAGTGGCCTTCCAGCCTTCTCCCCTGGCCGTCTCAGCCGCGGCCTTTCTGAACACAATGCCCTGCTC
CAGAAAGAGCCCCTGAGCCAGCCTCTAGCTTCTGGCTCCCGCATTGGCTCTGACCCTTACCTAGGGCAGC
GTCTGGACAGTGAGGCCTCTGCCCACAACCTGCCTGAGGATACACTCACCTTTGAAGAGGCCGTGGCCAC
CAACTCTGGCCGCTCCTCCAGGACTTCCTATGTGTCCTCCCTCACTTCCCAATCCCACCCTCTCCGCCGT
GTACCCAATGGCTACCACTGCACTTTGGGACTCAGCACCGGCGTCCGGGCGCGGCACAGCTACCACCACC
CAGACCAGGATCACTGGTGCTAGCTGCACCACGACCACCCATGCACCAGCTCGTGGGTGCGGGTTCCAGT
TGATGAGTTTTATCATCCGCTCTGGGTTGTGCGGTCACAGCCCTGGGAGGAGGGTCCTCACATCGCGGCC
TCTGTGGTGGAGGTTCCTGCTTCTCTCCCTCCCTCCCTTTTACACTGGACAGACTAATAAAGCCCTTTCT
TAGAGGGATATGGTCCTCTCTATCCTCCTGTGTACTGCCTTCCTGGGTTCCATGCCAGATGTTGGATCCT
AAGCAGAGGTAGCTGAGTTGAGATAGACCCAGCAAATCCAAATCCTATGTCATGGCCTCCAGCTTCCAGG
GTGGGTACTTGGGACTTTCTTAGGAGGTCTGAGCCTCATGGAGATTGTGGTTTGTCCAAATGTGTGGCAT
GGGGGATAGGGTACCCTCAAAGGCAAGGAAAGGAGCCCAACTGTGTGGCCTGGCAGCACCTGCCAGCATC
ACTACTCTCATGTCTATTGTGGTCTTGGAGTCAAACAGCACATGTATATAGAGATATGCTCAAGGGCCTG
CCTTTCACCTACATTGTCACCATAATAGGGACCAAATCTAGAGGATGTCCTTGCTGTTGATTCTGGTTTT
CAGTCACAACACTTTCACTTTTTGTCATTTCTATATAGTTGATCTAGAAAAACAGAAATCAAAACAGGGA
AGAAAATGTTCGTGTAACTTAAAAAAGAAATCAACGTGTAGGAAGGTCTCCATTTTGCATTGTTTCTGTG
ACTTGTATGCAATGTTCCTGTATGTATTCTACCCTTCCCGGGAAGTCCCCAATGACCCTGGTTCCTCTGC
TCAACCAAGTGCCTGATCTCTGGCTCTGAGCATCGTGGCTGAGGTGCGGCCTCAGGAAGCATCGGGGAGC
TGCTCAGAGCAGCACTAGGACTTGTGTCTTAGGGACACTGACCGTGTCCAGCAGCATGTCAGAGAAGCAG
CTGTAGTGCCCATGTTCCTCCCTGAGTGATGGGTTCTGAAGAAGCCAGAGCAGCACAATGTGTGCTTGCG
TGAGGCACTTTCCGCCTTTTAAAATCTGATTCTCAGGGATGGGATGCCTGCCAAGTAGGGTGTGATCTCT
GTTGTGTTTTAAAAAACAACAACAACAAACAAACAAAACCTAGTATTCACTGAATGCTGAAGAGAGCAAA
ATGCAAGCAAAGAAGGGACTGGGGTTAGAGGGAGAAGCCCGCACTGGCAGCATAATAAGAAACTGGCAGG
GAGGGGATGGTCCTGGAACAGGCCAGGTGCCTAGAGCTGAGTCCAGCCCCTGGCCCGGAACTGGGGACAC
AGCACTCAAATAAAACCTCATGGCTACTTGGTGAAAGGCAAACCCATGCTCAGGAAGGTGTTCAGTGTGC
AGAGATGGCTGTGAGGCCATGAGAGAAAGGTTTCACATAGGCAGGCAGTCCTTGGTGTGTTCTCTGTGTT
TTGAAACGTCTGATGACTTCTTGGTGGACTGTTGGTTTCTACCCCATGTTTCTCACAGAAGCTGTGTATA
TGTGTGATTGCGCGTGTGATTGCATGTGTGTGGTAGTGTGCGTGCGTGAGCATGCATGAGTCATAGGAAA
TGTGTGTGTGTGTGTGTGTGTGTGTGTAGGTGTGTGTACGTGTGTTCAGCAAGTGGCTTTTGTCAACCAT
AGGGCTATGCAACAAAAGACACATTACTAGAAACAAAACACAAGACCACCACTCGGTCTAGGGTTTCAGC
ATGATTGTGACCAAACCTTTTATAGAATTTCCTTATATGAAGGCACAATACCCTGAAACTTTAAAGATAA
CAGAGTATTTTATTCCAGTAGGGTAAGATTAAACAGGACCCTGGACTGCATGTGACTGCACTCATGTACA
ACAGAGGAGGATGTGCATTTTGATACTGTTCTGTCTCTGTCCCAGCCCCAGCCCTTTTCTCTTGAGTGTT
GAATGTATACATTCTGTGTGGAACTACAGCTGCTCCAGACAGTCCTGGGTTGGGAATCATCTTTATCCCA
CATTAACATAGCTGGCTTTTCTTCCAAGCACTGGTACACAGGAAAGGAGACATGATGTCTTGCTTCCTGA
CTTTGGGTTTGTTTCTGTACTGTCTCTTCTCAAGATGTTGTCTGTTCCCCCTGAAATTTCATAGTGAGTT
GCCAAATTTGAAATGCAACAACCAGCTGTCTGCATCTGGAACCTGTCAAGCAGTGCTGTAGTTTGAAAAA
GTTATGTGTGCATGTAAAATATACACATATATATATATACATTATACAAGTATGTGCATGAAATGTATAT
CTTCATACTTTTTGATACAATGTATTCATTTGTTAATTTTTAATTATATTTGATATAAATTGAAGGTTTG
TTGCAAAAATTTATATTTAACAGTGTTGAGAGAGAGAGAAAGAGCGAGAGAGGGAGAGAGAGAGAAAGAT
CCAATCATGCAACAGAAATGGGACTACTTTAAAAATCAGTCCTTTGACTAGTTTGCTGCCCTGAATAATA
TTTACAAACCAAACTTTGGATTCTGCTCTTGTTTCTACAATGACTTTTTGTATAAAGCAAAGTCCTTGGA
TTAATAAAACAACCAAAAATCAAATTAAACCATTA
