>Addgene plasmid #26570 | Cav2.2e[Δa10, Δ18a, Δ24a, 31a, 37b, 46] | addgene partial sequence | sequence record 32752 | 26570 with rCav2-2e-e31F 5'-GAGATGCCTGGAACGTCTTT
TACTGATATTTTAGTAACGGAGATTGCGGAAACGAACAACTTCATCAACTTGAGCTTCCTTCGCCTCTTC
CGGGCAGCACGGCTGATCAAGCTGCTTCGCCAGGGCTACACCATCCGCATCTTGTTATGGACCTTTGTCC
AGTCCTTTAAGGCGCTGCCCTACGTGTGCCTCCTCATTGCCATGCTGTTCTTCATCTACGCCATCATCGG
CATGCAGGTTTTTGGAAACATTGCCCTTGATGATGGCACCAGCATCAACCGACACAACAACTTCCGGACA
TTTCTGCAAGCCTTAATGCTGTTGTTCAGGAGTGCCACTGGGGAGGCCTGGCACGAAATCATGCTGTCTT
GCCTGGGCAACCGGGCCTGCGACCCACATGCCAACGCCAGCGAATGCGGGAGCGACTTTGCCTATTTTTA
TTTTGTCTCCTTCATCTTCCTCTGTTCCTTTCTGATGCTGAACCTCTTTGTTGCTGTGATCATGGACAAT
TTCGAATACCTCACGCGGGATTCTTCCATCCTAGGGCCGCACCACCTCGATGAATTCATTCGCGTCTGGG
CTGAATACGACCCAGCTGCGTGTGGGCGCATCAGTTACAATGACATGTTTGAGATGCTGAAACACATGTC
CCCACCTCTGGGTTTGGGGAAGAAATGCCCGGCTCGAGTTGCATACAAGCGCCTGGTTCGAATGAACATG
CCCATATCCAATGAGGACATGACGGTACACTTTACATCCACACTGATGGCCCTCATCCGGACGGCACTGG
AGATCAAGCTTGCCCCAGCGGGGACAAAACAGCACCAATGTGATGCTGAGCTGAGGAAGGAGATCTCTTC
TGTGTGGGCTAATCTGCCCC
