>Addgene plasmid #26570 | Cav2.2e[Δa10, Δ18a, Δ24a, 31a, 37b, 46] | addgene partial sequence | sequence record 32753 | 26570 with rCav2-2e-e24F 5'-ATGATAGACTTGGGCCTGCT
CTGGACTTCATTGTTGTCAGTGGAGCCCTGGTGGCATTTGCATTCTCAGGATCCAAAGGGAAAGACATCA
ATACCATCAAGTCTCTGAGAGTCCTGCGAGTCCTGCGGCCCCTCAAGACCATCAAGCGGCTGCCTAAACT
CAAGGCTGTGTTTGACTGTGTGGTGAACTCTCTGAAGAATGTCTTGAACATCCTGATCGTCTACATGCTC
TTCATGTTTATATTTGCCGTCATCGCCGTCCAACTCTTCAAAGGGAAGTTCTTTTACTGCACTGATGAGT
CCAAGGAGCTGGAGCGGGACTGCAGGGGTCAGTATTTGGATTATGAGAAGGAAGAGGTAGAAGCCCAGCC
AAGGCAGTGGAAGAAATATGACTTCCACTATGACAATGTGCTCTGGGCCTTGCTGACTCTGTTTACGGTG
TCCACAGGAGAGGGGTGGCCCATGGTGCTGAAACACTCTGTGGACGCCACCTATGAGGAGCAGGGGCCAA
GCCCCGGGTTTCGGATGGAGCTTTCCATCTTCTATGTGGTCTACTTTGTGGTCTTCCCTTTTTTCTTTGT
CAACATCTTTGTGGCCTTGATCATCATCACCTTCCAGGAGCAGGGGGACAAGGTGATGTCTGAGTGCAGT
CTGGAAAAGAATGAGAGGGCTTGCATTGACTTTGCCATCAGCGCCAAACCCCTGACACGGTACATGCCTC
AGAACAAGCAGTCGTTCCAGTATAAGACATGGACATTTGTGGTCTCTCCACCCTTTGAGTACTTCATTAT
GGCCATGATAGCCCTCAACACAGTGGTGCTGATGATGAAGTTCTAC
