>Addgene plasmid #26570 | Cav2.2e[Δa10, Δ18a, Δ24a, 31a, 37b, 46] | addgene partial sequence | sequence record 32754 | 26570 with rCav2-2e-e18F 5'-AAGAGGCAGCCAATCAGAAG
GTCAGCCCCATGTCTGCTGCCAACATCTCCATTGCTGCCAGGCAGCAGAACTCGGCCAAGGCGCGCTCAG
TATGGGAGCAGCGGGCCAGTCAGCTAAGGCTCCAGAACCTGCGTGCCAGCTGTGAGGCACTGTACAGTGA
GATGGACCCGGAGGAGCGCCTGCGTTATGCCAGCACGCGCCACGTGAGGCCAGACATGAAGACACACATG
GACCGACCCCTAGTGGTGGAACCTGGTCGGGATGGCCTGCGGGGACCCGCCGGGAACAAGTCAAAGCCTG
AGGGCACGGAGGCCACCGAAGGTGCGGATCCACCACGCCGACACCACCGGCATCGTGATAGGGACAAGAC
CTCAGCCTCAACCCCTGCTGGAGGCGAACAGGACAGGACAGACTGCCCAAAGGCCGAAAGCACCGAGACC
GGGGCCCGGGAGGAACGTGCGCGCCCTCGTCGAAGTCACAGCAAGGAGGCTCCAGGGGCTGACACACAAG
TGCGTTGTGAGCGCAGTAGACGTCACCACCGGCGCGGATCCCCGGAGGAGGCCACTGAACGGGAACCTCG
GCGCCACCGTGCCCACCGGCACGCACAGGACTCAAGCAAGGAAGGCAAGGAGGGCACTGCACCGGTGCTT
GTACCCAAGGGCGAGCGTCGCGCAAGACATCGAGGCCCGCGTACGGGCCCCCGTGAGACAGAGAACAGTG
AGGAGCCCACACGCAGGCACCGTGCAAAGCATAAGGTGCCACCAACACTTGAGCCCCCAGAGAGGGAGGT
TGCAGAGAAGGAGAGCAACGTGGTGGAAGGGGATAAGGAAACTCGAAATCACCAGCCCAAGGAACCTCGC
TGTGACCTGGAGGCCATTGCGGTTACAGGCGTGGGCTCTCTGCACATGCTGCCCAGCA
