>Addgene plasmid #26570 | Cav2.2e[Δa10, Δ18a, Δ24a, 31a, 37b, 46] | addgene partial sequence | sequence record 32755 | 26570 with rCav2-2e-e10F 5'-GCAGATTGAGCGAGAACTGA
CGGAGGAAGTCATGTTGGCAGAGGAGGACAAGAACGCAGAAGAGAAGTCCCCTTTGGATGTGTTGAAGAG
AGCTGCTACCAAGAAGAGCCGAAATGACCTCATCCATGCAGAAGAGGGGGAGGACCGGTTTGTAGACCTC
TGTGCTGCTGGGTCTCCCTTTGCTCGTGCCAGCCTCAAGAGTGGGAAGACAGAGAGCTCATCGTACTTCC
GGAGGAAGGAGAAGATGTTCCGGTTCCTTATCCGTCGTATGGTGAAAGCACAGAGCTTCTACTGGGTGGT
ACTGTGCGTGGTGGCCCTGAACACGTTGTGTGTGGCCATGGTACACTATAATCAGCCTCAGCGGCTTACC
ACTGCACTGTACTTTGCAGAGTTTGTTTTCCTGGGTCTCTTCCTCACAGAGATGTCCCTGAAGATGTACG
GTCTAGGGCCCAGAAGCTACTTCCGGTCTTCCTTCAACTGCTTTGACTTTGGGGTGATTGTGGGGAGTAT
CTTTGAAGTAGTCTGGGCTGCCATCAAGCCAGGAACCTCCTTCGGAATCAGTGTGCTGCGGGCTCTCCGA
CTGCTGAGGATTTTCAAAGTCACCAAGTATTGGAACTCCCTGAGGAACCTGGTTGTTTCCCTCCTCAACT
CCATGAAGTCCATCATCAGCCTTCTCTTCCTGCTTTTCCTTTTCATTGTGGTCTTCGCTCTGTTGGGGAT
GCAGCTGTTTGGGGGACAGTTCAACTTTCAAGATGAGACTCCAACCACCAATTTTGATACCTTCCCAGCT
GCCATCCTCACTGTGTTTCAGATTCTGACAGGAGAGGACTGGAATGCAGTCATGTATCATGGG
