>Addgene plasmid #26570 | Cav2.2e[Δa10, Δ18a, Δ24a, 31a, 37b, 46] | addgene partial sequence | sequence record 32756 | 26570 with BGH-rev
TCATGGTGATGGTGATGATGACCGGTACGCGTAGAATCGAGACCGAGGAGAGGGTTAGGGATAGGCTTAC
CTTCGAAGGGCCCTCTAGACTCGAGCGGCCGCCACTGTGCTGGATATCTGCAGAATTCCAGCACACTGGC
GGCCGTTACTAGTGGATCCCCCGGGCGGGCCCCCCCTCGAGTTTTTTTTTTTTTTTTTTTTTTTTTTTTT
TTTCCCTCTAAAAAAGGGCTTTATTA
