[The description below was written by a language model from this plasmid's Addgene catalogue record.]
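Description:
Cav2.2e[Δa10, Δ18a, Δ24a, 31a, 37b, 46] is a mammalian expression plasmid carrying a defined splice isoform of the rat (R. norvegicus) N-type voltage-gated calcium channel pore-forming subunit, alpha-1B (Cacna1b, CaV2.2). The roughly 7.4 kb cDNA, isolated from superior cervical ganglia, sits in the Invitrogen pcDNA6/V5-His backbone (about 5.1 kb without insert), cloned between KpnI and EcoRV sites that both remain intact. The plasmid is propagated in E. coli under ampicillin selection; its copy number is not recorded. The record provides no feature table and does not explicitly list the promoter or any mammalian selection marker. The use of T7 and BGH-reverse sequencing primers indicates that the insert lies between a T7 promoter/priming site and a bovine growth hormone polyadenylation region, as is typical of pcDNA-series vectors.

The name encodes the alternative exon composition of the channel: exons a10, 18a and 24a are absent, whereas exons 31a, 37b and 46 are present. These alternatively spliced sites distinguish CaV2.2 variants expressed in different neuronal populations, and the associated work concerned functionally distinct N-type channel isoforms in rat sympathetic ganglia and brain. The backbone supplies C-terminal V5 and 6xHis tags, but the record does not state whether the insert is actually in frame with them or ends at its own stop codon. The construct is suited to heterologous expression of this particular isoform in mammalian cells, for example to compare the functional properties of N-type channel splice variants.
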