Addgene plasmid #26570: Cav2.2e[Δa10, Δ18a, Δ24a, 31a, 37b, 46]
Depositing lab: Diane Lipscombe. Depositing organization: Brown University. Publication: Identification of functionally distinct isoforms of the N-type Ca2+ channel in rat sympathetic ganglia and brain. Lin Z, Haus S, Edgerton J, Lipscombe D. Neuron. 1997 Jan . 18(1):153-66. 10.1016/S0896-6273(01)80054-4 PubMed 9010213.
Backbone
  Vector backbone: pcDNA6/V5-His ABC
  Backbone manufacturer: Invitrogen
  Backbone size w/o insert (bp): 5100
  Vector type: Mammalian Expression
Growth in bacteria
  Bacterial resistance: Ampicillin, 100 μg/mL
  Growth temperature: 37°C
  Growth strain: Top10F'
  Growth instructions: Top10F'
  Copy number: Unknown
Gene/Insert
  Gene/Insert name: calcium channel alpha-1B subunit
  Species: R. norvegicus (rat)
  Insert size (bp): 7390
  Mutation: Deletion of exons a10, 18a, and 24a. Contains exons 31a, 37b, and 46.
  GenBank ID: AF055477
  Entrez Gene: Cacna1b (a.k.a. BIII)
  Tag / fusion protein: V5 (C terminal on backbone); 6XHis (C terminal on backbone)
  Cloning method: Restriction Enzyme; 5′ cloning site KpnI (not destroyed); 3′ cloning site EcorV (not destroyed)
  Sequencing primers: 5′ T7; 3′ BGH-rev
Terms and licenses: Academic/Nonprofit Terms; Industry Terms: Not Available to Industry
Depositor comments: Isolated from superior cervical ganglia. For more information about this plasmid: http://neuroscience.brown.edu/LipscombeLab/homepage/otherpages/clonespage/clonespage1.htm Also see: GENBANK AF222337
How to cite: Cav2.2e[Δa10, Δ18a, Δ24a, 31a, 37b, 46] was a gift from Diane Lipscombe (Addgene plasmid # 26570 ; http://n2t.net/addgene:26570 ; RRID:Addgene_26570)
